>Addgene plasmid #203623 | FB291 | addgene full sequence | sequence record 405965 | Addgene NGS Result
AGGCGCAGCGGTCGGGCTGAACGGGGGGTTCGTGCACACAGCCCAGCTTGGAGCGAACGACCTACACCGA
ACTGAGATACCTACAGCGTGAGCTATGAGAAAGCGCCACGCTTCCCGAAGGGAGAAAGGCGGACAGGTAT
CCGGTAAGCGGCAGGGTCGGAACAGGAGAGCGCACGAGGGAGCTTCCAGGGGGAAACGCCTGGTATCTTT
ATAGTCCTGTCGGGTTTCGCCACCTCTGACTTGAGCGTCGATTTTTGTGATGCTCGTCAGGGGGGCGGAG
CCTGTGGAAAAACGCCAGCAACGCGGCCTTTTTACGGTTCCTGGCCTTTTGCTGGCCTTTTGCTCACATG
TTCTTTCCTGCGTTATCCCCTGATTCTGTGGATAACCGTATTACCGCCTTTGAGTGAGCTGATACCGCTC
GCCGCAGCCGAACGACCGAGCGCAGCGAGTCAGTGAGCGAGGAAGCCTGCATAACGCGAAGTAATCTTTT
CGGTTTTAAAGAAAAAGGGCAGGGTGGTGACACCTTGCCCTTTTTTGCCGGACTGCAGCGGCCGCTACTA
GTCGCGATGAGTGGTCTCACATTCATTGTGCTGATCCTGTCAGTTGGGTTGTTGGAATCTGGGAGCCGGA
CAGAAAGGAATGCTACCTCCTTTATAGGTAGTGTCCGGTTAATAGCCTCTGGATCAGAAGTACAAAGTCT
CCCCGTGAGAGGGCAATCAGCCTGTTTCCGGCTCTTTTGGTTATAAACTCCTGAATAGCCATTCGTTTTC
CCAGATAGCGTAGCAGCAACTGCAAGCTGTGCATGTGCTAGAGCCCATGCGGGCAAAGAAAAACCCCAGA
CTAAACCCAGTGGACCCCGATCCGCTCCACAAACCGAATTGCTGAATAGCCTGAATGAAGAATCTCTGCA
GAATTCTATTGCTCCTTGTTCCAGTGGGAAACGGCGCCGCTTGGCACGCTTAAGTATCATGGTTCAGCTC
CGTTTCAAATAGAGGCAGCTCCGGCGACTGTTCTAGACCCGTGGGCCAAGACGAGTCCATCTGTCTGTAA
TGCTATCGGAAGCTATTGGATGGCCCCTGAGCATCAGGTAGATGAGGTTTCCGGCTCTCAATCAGAGTTT
AGGGCAATCGGCCGGTACACGTTCAATGAGAACTCCAGCTTAGGCATAGATGTCCTACCATAGCCACCGC
TAGACCACTTACTGGGTACTACATTTTCGGGGAATAATGATCAACGCACTTCCAGGACTCCCGAGACCAC
TCATCGCTCTAGAAGCGGCCGCGAATTCCAGAAATCATCCTTAGCGAAAGCTAAGGATTTTTTTTATCTG
AAATTCTGCCTCGTGATACGCCTATTTTTATAGGTTAATGTCATGATAATAATGGTTTCTTAGACGTCAG
GTGGCACTCGAGTTGATCGGGCACGTAAGAGGTTCCAACTTTCACCATAATGAAATAAGATCACTACCGG
GCGTATTTTTTGAGTTATCGAGATTTTCAGGAGCTAAGGAAGCTAAAATGGAGAAAAAAATCACTGGATA
TACCACCGTTGATATATCCCAATGGCATCGTAAAGAACATTTTGAGGCATTTCAGTCAGTTGCTCAATGT
ACCTATAACCAGACCGTTCAGCTGGATATTACGGCCTTTTTAAAGACCGTAAAGAAAAATAAGCACAAGT
TTTATCCGGCCTTTATTCACATTCTTGCCCGCCTGATGAATGCTCATCCGGAATTTCGTATGGCAATGAA
AGACGGTGAGCTGGTGATATGGGATAGTGTTCACCCTTGTTACACCGTTTTCCATGAGCAAACTGAAACG
TTTTCATCACTCTGGAGTGAATACCACGACGATTTCCGGCAGTTTCTACACATATATTCGCAAGATGTGG
CGTGTTACGGTGAAAACCTGGCCTATTTCCCTAAAGGGTTTATTGAGAATATGTTTTTCGTATCAGCCAA
TCCCTGGGTGAGTTTCACCAGTTTTGATTTAAACGTGGCCAATATGGACAACTTCTTCGCCCCCGTTTTC
ACCATGGGCAAATATTATACGCAAGGCGACAAGGTGCTGATGCCGCTGGCGATTCAGGTTCATCATGCCG
TTTGTGATGGCTTCCATGTCGGCAGAATGCTTAATGAATTACAACAGTACTGCGACGAGTGGCAGGGCGG
GGCGTAATTTGATATCGAGCTCGCTTGGACTCCTGTTGATAGATCCAGTAATGACCTCAGAACTCCATCT
GGATTTGTTCAGAACGCTCGGTTGCCGCCGGGCGTTTTTTATTGGTGAGAATCCAAGCCTCGAGCTGTCA
GACCAAGTTTACTCATATATACTTTAGATTGATTTAAAACTTCATTTTTAATTTAAAAGGATCTAGGTGA
AGATCCTTTTTGATAATCTCATGACCAAAATCCCTTAACGTGAGTTTTCGTTCCACTGAGCGTCAGACCC
CGTAGAAAAGATCAAAGGATCTTCTTGAGATCCTTTTTTTCTGCGCGTAATCTGCTGCTTGCAAACAAAA
AAACCACCGCTACCAGCGGTGGTTTGTTTGCCGGATCAAGAGCTACCAACTCTTTTTCCGAAGGTAACTG
GCTTCAGCAGAGCGCAGATACCAAATACTGTTCTTCTAGTGTAGCCGTAGTTAGGCCACCACTTCAAGAA
CTCTGTAGCACCGCCTACATACCTCGCTCTGCTAATCCTGTTACCAGTGGCTGCTGCCAGTGGCGATAAG
TCGTGTCTTACCGGGTTGGACTCAAGACGATAGTTACCGGATA
Features (pLannotate 1.2.2; 8 found; start..end, strand, type, name):
    485..542     -  terminator     his operon terminator: This putative transcriptin terminator from the E. coli his operon has a 2-bp deletion introduced during synthesis. Its efficiency has not been determined.
    543..562     -  misc_feature   BioBrick suffix: universal suffix for all parts
   1267..1288    -  misc_feature   BioBrick prefix: BioBrick prefix for parts that do not start with "ATG"
   1291..1334    +  terminator     bacterial terminator: putative bacterial transcription terminator
   1420..1517    +  promoter       cat promoter: promoter of the E. coli cat gene encoding chloramphenicol acetyltransferase
   1518..2174    +  CDS            cat: CAT_ECOLX - Experimental evidence at protein level: Swiss-Prot protein existence level 1. This enzyme is an effector of chloramphenicol resistance in bacteria. From Escherichia coli. This protein is used as a marker in many commonly used cloning vectors, such as pACYC184.
   2198..2292    +  terminator     lambda t0 terminator: transcription terminator from phage lambda
   2475..290     +  rep_origin     ori (across the origin): high-copy-number ColE1/pMB1/pBR322/pUC origin of replication
