[The description below was written by a language model from this plasmid's Addgene catalogue record and pLannotate feature annotations shown in this document.]
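Description:
FB291 is a small (about 2.8 kb) synthetic-biology part plasmid from the FungalBraid 2.0 toolkit for filamentous fungi, built on the pUPD2 domestication backbone. It is an E. coli storage and cloning vector rather than a fungal expression construct. It replicates from a high-copy ColE1/pUC-type origin and is selected with chloramphenicol through a cat (chloramphenicol acetyltransferase) gene driven by its native cat promoter and followed by the phage lambda t0 terminator.

The payload is PxlnA, the promoter of the endo-1,4-beta-xylanase A gene of Aspergillus nidulans, described in the record as xylose-inducible. The automated annotation does not label the promoter itself. The insert presumably occupies the roughly 700 bp unannotated stretch between the BioBrick prefix and suffix sequences, which are in turn flanked by a his operon terminator and a putative bacterial terminator. Such terminators generally insulate a cloned part from read-through transcription in the bacterial host. The exact cloning sites are not recorded beyond a restriction-enzyme-based method.

No coding sequence, fungal terminator, fungal selection marker or fungal replication or integration element is annotated, so FB291 serves only as a source of the promoter. As a basic part in a modular assembly system, it is intended to be combined with coding sequences and terminators from other part plasmids to build transcriptional units in destination vectors. This would place genes of interest under carbon-source-dependent, xylose-inducible control in filamentous fungi for biotechnological applications.
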