Addgene plasmid #203623: FB291
Purpose: Promoter of the endo-1,4-beta-xylanase A gene from A. nidulans, xylose-inducible.
Depositing lab: Jose Marcos. Depositing organization: Instituto de Agroquímica y Tecnología de Alimentos (IATA-CSIC). Publication: FungalBraid 2.0: expanding the synthetic biology toolbox for the biotechnological exploitation of filamentous fungi. Moreno-Gimenez E, Gandia M, Saez Z, Manzanares P, Yenush L, Orzaez D, Marcos JF, Garrigues S. Front Bioeng Biotechnol. 2023 Aug 7;11:1222812. doi: 10.3389/fbioe.2023.1222812. eCollection 2023. PubMed 37609115.
Backbone
  Vector backbone: pUPD2
  Vector type: Synthetic Biology
Growth in bacteria
  Bacterial resistance: Chloramphenicol, 25 μg/mL
  Growth temperature: 37°C
  Growth strain: DH5alpha
  Copy number: High Copy
Gene/Insert
  Gene/Insert name: PxlnA
  Species: A. nidulans
  Cloning method: Restriction Enzyme; 5′ cloning site unknown (unknown if destroyed)
Terms and licenses: Academic/Nonprofit Terms; Industry Terms: Not Available to Industry
How to cite: FB291 was a gift from Jose Marcos (Addgene plasmid # 203623 ; http://n2t.net/addgene:203623 ; RRID:Addgene_203623)
